>Addgene plasmid #105250 | pBS-AC3CtermGenomic-mCherry | addgene full sequence | sequence record 204316 | Addgene NGS Result
AAACCGCCTCTCCCCGCGCGTTGGCCGATTCATTAATGCAGCTGGCACGACAGGTTTCCCGACTGGAAAG
CGGGCAGTGAGCGCAACGCAATTAATGTGAGTTAGCTCACTCATTAGGCACCCCAGGCTTTACACTTTAT
GCTCCCGGCTCGTATGTTGTGTGGAATTGTGAGCGGATAACAATTTCACACAGGAAACAGCTATGACCAT
GATTACGCCAAGCGCGCAATTAACCCTCACTAAAGGGAACAAAAGCTGGGTACCTGTGGGCATTAGGTCA
GTGTTGGCAGTGCCACAGGGCCAAGGAAACATGGACTGAGGCCTCTAAGGCTTTGATTCACTCAAAACAT
TTAAGATTCAGGTTTGGGTGGAAACGGCCTCCGTTCGGTAGAGTTAACAACTAAACTGTCTTGAACCTGT
ATCAGTGCCATGAAATGGTAGTCTGCTGCTTAAGTGACTGCCTGTGGGTCTCCCTTATGTGGGGCTGTAT
CTACATACTGCTACTGAGCTTCTACCCCACCATCTTGGCTTCCTCTTCTCTAACTTTGTCTCTGTTCTCC
ATGTACAGGTGGTAGAAGAGACGCAGGTCATCCTTCGAGAGTACGGCTTCCGCTTTGTGAGGCGAGGTCC
CATCTTTGTGAAAGGCAAAGGGGAGCTTCTGACCTTTTTCTTGAAGGGGCGGGACAGGCCAGCTGCCTTC
CCCAATGGCTCCTCTGTTACACTGCCCCACCAAGTGGTGGACAACCCGGATCCACCGGTCGCCACCCTCG
AGGTGAGCAAGGGCGAGGAGGATAACATGGCCATCATCAAGGAGTTCATGCGCTTCAAGGTGCACATGGA
GGGCTCCGTGAACGGCCACGAGTTCGAGATCGAGGGCGAGGGCGAGGGCCGCCCCTACGAGGGCACCCAG
ACCGCCAAGCTGAAGGTGACCAAGGGTGGCCCCCTGCCCTTCGCCTGGGACATCCTGTCCCCTCAGTTCA
TGTACGGCTCCAAGGCCTACGTGAAGCACCCCGCCGACATCCCCGACTACTTGAAGCTGTCCTTCCCCGA
GGGCTTCAAGTGGGAGCGCGTGATGAACTTCGAGGACGGCGGCGTGGTGACCGTGACCCAGGACTCCTCC
CTGCAGGACGGCGAGTTCATCTACAAGGTGAAGCTGCGCGGCACCAACTTCCCCTCCGACGGCCCCGTAA
TGCAGAAGAAGACCATGGGCTGGGAGGCCTCCTCCGAGCGGATGTACCCCGAGGACGGCGCCCTGAAGGG
CGAGATCAAGCAGAGGCTGAAGCTGAAGGACGGCGGCCACTACGACGCTGAGGTCAAGACCACCTACAAG
GCCAAGAAGCCCGTGCAGCTGCCCGGCGCCTACAACGTCAACATCAAGTTGGACATCACCTCCCACAACG
AGGACTACACCATCGTGGAACAGTACGAACGCGCCGAGGGCCGCCACTCCACCGGCGGCATGGACGAGCT
GTACAAGTAGTCTAGAGACCTCTGGCTCCACAGTGGTCCACATAGGAAGGGGGATTTTTTTGGAAGCAGT
GAAAAGCTTTGGGAAAGGACAAATGACCAAGTCCTGGTGTTCCCAATTATTGAAGCGCACATTCCATAGA
CTTTAGGTTTCAGATTTCCTCCAGCCTTCCTGTGTGGATGTGAGCTCTGAGGGTGGCTATTCCTACTCCT
CAGTGAGCCTGTAGCTTCCCCAAAGCAGGAGTCTTAGGCATAGTACTGGAGCAGCCTTTCCAGAGCCTTT
GTTCCAGCTCAGCCCTTCACCCCTAGAGAGGCCATGGCCACTGTGAGCAGGATGCCAGCCGAGGCGGAAC
GAAGCTGCCTGTGCTGGGGGCGGGGAGCTCCGGTTGGGCTCAGGGCTGAGGAGGCTCTGCACCCGGCTGC
TCCTTCCTGTCTGGTTAGGGCCCGGCCGCCACCGCGGTGGAGCTCCAATTCGCCCTATAGTGAGTCGTAT
TACGCGCGCTCACTGGCCGTCGTTTTACAACGTCGTGACTGGGAAAACCCTGGCGTTACCCAACTTAATC
GCCTTGCAGCACATCCCCCTTTCGCCAGCTGGCGTAATAGCGAAGAGGCCCGCACCGATCGCCCTTCCCA
ACAGTTGCGCAGCCTGAATGGCGAATGGG
[124 nt withheld, positions 2130-2253]
C
[91 nt withheld, positions 2255-2345]
A
[49 nt withheld, positions 2347-2395]
CCTTTGACGTTGGAGTCCACGTTCTTT
[37 nt withheld, positions 2423-2459]
ACCCTATCTCGGTCTATTCTTTTGATTTATAAGGGATTTTGCCGATTTCGGCCTATTGGTTAAAAAATGA
GCTGATTTAACAAAAATTTAACGCGAATTTTAACAAAATATTAACGCTTACAATTTAGGTGGCACTTTTC
GGGGAAATGTGCGCGGAACCCCTATTTGTTTATTTTTCTAAATACATTCAAATATGTATCCGCTCATGAG
ACAATAACCCTGATAAATGCTTCAATAATATTGAAAAAGGAAGAGTATGAGTATTCAACATTTCCGTGTC
GCCCTTATTCCCTTTTTTGCGGCATTTTGCCTTCCTGTTTTTGCTCACCCAGAAACGCTGGTGAAAGTAA
AAGATGCTGAAGATCAGTTGGGTGCACGAGTGGGTTACATCGAACTGGATCTCAACAGCGGTAAGATCCT
TGAGAGTTTTCGCCCCGAAGAACGTTTTCCAATGATGAGCACTTTTAAAGTTCTGCTATGTGGCGCGGTA
TTATCCCGTATTGACGCCGGGCAAGAGCAACTCGGTCGCCGCATACACTATTCTCAGAATGACTTGGTTG
AGTACTCACCAGTCACAGAAAAGCATCTTACGGATGGCATGACAGTAAGAGAATTATGCAGTGCTGCCAT
AACCATGAGTGATAACACTGCGGCCAACTTACTTCTGACAACGATCGGAGGACCGAAGGAGCTAACCGCT
TTTTTGCACAACATGGGGGATCATGTAACTCGCCTTGATCGTTGGGAACCGGAGCTGAATGAAGCCATAC
CAAACGACGAGCGTGACACCACGATGCCTGTAGCAATGGCAACAACGTTGCGCAAACTATTAACTGGCGA
ACTACTTACTCTAGCTTCCCGGCAACAATTAATAGACTGGATGGAGGCGGATAAAGTTGCAGGACCACTT
CTGCGCTCGGCCCTTCCGGCTGGCTGGTTTATTGCTGATAAATCTGGAGCCGGTGAGCGTGGGTCTCGCG
GTATCATTGCAGCACTGGGGCCAGATGGTAAGCCCTCCCGTATCGTAGTTATCTACACGACGGGGAGTCA
GGCAACTATGGATGAACGAAATAGACAGATCGCTGAGATAGGTGCCTCACTGATTAAGCATTGGTAACTG
TCAGACCAAGTTTACTCATATATACTTTAGATTGATTTAAAACTTCATTTTTAATTTAAAAGGATCTAGG
TGAAGATCCTTTTTGATAATCTCATGACCAAAATCCCTTAACGTGAGTTTTCGTTCCACTGAGCGTCAGA
CCCCGTAGAAAAGATCAAAGGATCTTCTTGAGATCCTTTTTTTCTGCGCGTAATCTGCTGCTTGCAAACA
AAAAAACCACCGCTACCAGCGGTGGTTTGTTTGCCGGATCAAGAGCTACCAACTCTTTTTCCGAAGGTAA
CTGGCTTCAGCAGAGCGCAGATACCAAATACTGTTCTTCTAGTGTAGCCGTAGTTAGGCCACCACTTCAA
GAACTCTGTAGCACCGCCTACATACCTCGCTCTGCTAATCCTGTTACCAGTGGCTGCTGCCAGTGGCGAT
AAGTCGTGTCTTACCGGGTTGGACTCAAGACGATAGTTACCGGATAAGGCGCAGCGGTCGGGCTGAACGG
GGGGTTCGTGCACACAGCCCAGCTTGGAGCGAACGACCTACACCGAACTGAGATACCTACAGCGTGAGCT
ATGAGAAAGCGCCACGCTTCCCGAAGGGAGAAAGGCGGACAGGTATCCGGTAAGCGGCAGGGTCGGAACA
GGAGAGCGCACGAGGGAGCTTCCAGGGGGAAACGCCTGGTATCTTTATAGTCCTGTCGGGTTTCGCCACC
TCTGACTTGAGCGTCGATTTTTGTGATGCTCGTCAGGGGGGCGGAGCCTATGGAAAAACGCCAGCAACGC
GGCCTTTTTACGGTTCCTGGCCTTTTGCTGGCCTTTTGCTCACATGTTCTTTCCTGCGTTATCCCCTGAT
TCTGTGGATAACCGTATTACCGCCTTTGAGTGAGCTGATACCGCTCGCCGCAGCCGAACGACCGAGCGCA
GCGAGTCAGTGAGCGAGGAAGCGGAAGAGCGCCCAATACGC
Features (pLannotate 1.2.2; 14 found; start..end, strand, type, name):
     93..114     +  protein_bind   CAP binding site: CAP binding activates transcription in the presence of cAMP. E. coli catabolite activator protein
    129..159     +  promoter       lac promoter: promoter for the E. coli lac operon
    167..183     +  protein_bind   lac operator: The lac repressor binds to the lac operator to inhibit transcription in E. coli. This inhibition can be relieved by adding lactose or isopropyl-β-D-thiogalactopyranoside (IPTG). lac repressor encoded by lacI
    228..246     +  promoter       T3 promoter: promoter for bacteriophage T3 RNA polymerase
    563..748     +  CDS            Adcy3 (fragment): ADCY3_RAT - Experimental evidence at protein level: Swiss-Prot protein existence level 1. Catalyzes the formation of the signaling molecule cAMP in response to G-protein signaling (PubMed:2255909, PubMed:1633161, PubMed:24363043). Participates in signaling cascades triggered by odorant receptors via its function in cAMP biosynthesis (PubMed:2255909). Required for the perception of odorants. Required for normal sperm motility and normal male fertility. Plays a role in regulating insulin levels and body fat accumulation in response to a high fat diet (By similarity). From Rattus norvegicus (Rat)
    772..1480    +  CDS            mCherry (fragment): monomeric derivative of DsRed fluorescent protein (Shaner et al., 2004) mammalian codon-optimized
   1913..1935    -  misc_feature   MCS (fragment): pBluescript multiple cloning site
   1944..1962    -  promoter       T7 promoter: promoter for bacteriophage T7 RNA polymerase
   1970..2125    +  CDS            lacZα (fragment): LacZα fragment of β-galactosidase; lacZ fragment
   2130..2558    +  rep_origin     f1 ori (sequence partly withheld): f1 bacteriophage origin of replication; arrow indicates direction of (+) strand synthesis
   2611..2715    +  promoter       AmpR promoter: bla
   2716..3576    +  CDS            AmpR: β-lactamase; bla; confers resistance to ampicillin, carbenicillin, and related antibiotics
   3747..4335    +  rep_origin     ori: high-copy-number ColE1/pMB1/pBR322/pUC origin of replication
   4518..80      +  CDS            lacI (fragment) (across the origin): lac repressor; lacI; The lac repressor binds to the lac operator to inhibit transcription in E. coli. This inhibition can be relieved by adding lactose or isopropyl-β-D-thiogalactopyranoside (IPTG).
