[The description below was written by a language model from this plasmid's Addgene catalogue record and pLannotate feature annotations shown in this document.]
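Description:
pBS-AC3CtermGenomic-mCherry is a pBluescript KS(-)-based cloning plasmid that carries a homology-directed repair template for tagging the mouse adenylate cyclase 3 gene (Adcy3, also called AC3) with mCherry. Although it is catalogued as a bacterial expression vector, it functions as a carrier for donor DNA. It is maintained at high copy in E. coli through the pUC-type ColE1 origin and selected with ampicillin via the bla gene. It also retains the usual pBluescript elements: an f1 origin for single-stranded DNA production, the lac promoter/operator, a disrupted lacZα fragment, and flanking T3 and T7 promoters on either side of the cloning site.

The insert, listed as about 1.6 kb, sits between the T3 and T7 promoters. The feature table shows a short fragment of the Adcy3 coding sequence (detected by similarity to the rat orthologue), which matches the C-terminal genomic region implied by the plasmid name. A mammalian codon-optimised mCherry coding sequence follows shortly downstream in the same orientation. About 430 bp of unannotated sequence lies between mCherry and the remaining multiple cloning site. This presumably holds the stop codon, the "extra sequence" mentioned in the record, and the downstream Adcy3 homology arm, though the annotation does not resolve these parts. No eukaryotic promoter is annotated, as expected for a knock-in design in which mCherry expression would depend on the endogenous Adcy3 locus.

The associated publication concerns precision genome editing through synthesis-dependent repair of Cas9-induced breaks. The plasmid therefore most likely serves as a donor, or as a template for making donor fragments, to insert mCherry at the C-terminal end of mouse Adcy3.
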