Addgene plasmid #105250: pBS-AC3CtermGenomic-mCherry
Purpose: mouse mCherry (with STOP and extra-sequence) with homology arms for Adcy3
Depositing lab: Geraldine Seydoux. Depositing organization: Johns Hopkins University and School of Medicine. Publication: Precision genome editing using synthesis-dependent repair of Cas9-induced DNA breaks. Paix A, Folkmann A, Goldman DH, Kulaga H, Grzelak MJ, Rasoloson D, Paidemarry S, Green R, Reed RR, Seydoux G. Proc Natl Acad Sci U S A. 2017 Nov 28. pii: 1711979114. doi: 10.1073/pnas.1711979114. PubMed 29183983.
Backbone
  Vector backbone: pBlueScript-KS-
  Vector type: Bacterial Expression
Growth in bacteria
  Bacterial resistance: Ampicillin, 100 μg/mL
  Growth temperature: 37°C
  Growth strain: DH5alpha
  Copy number: High Copy
Gene/Insert
  Gene/Insert name: mCherry (with STOP and extra-sequence) with homology arms for mouse Adcy3
  Species: M. musculus (mouse)
  Insert size (bp): 1600
  Entrez Gene: Adcy3 (a.k.a. AC3, ACIII, mKIAA0511)
Terms and licenses: Academic/Nonprofit Terms; Industry Terms: Not Available to Industry
How to cite: pBS-AC3CtermGenomic-mCherry was a gift from Geraldine Seydoux (Addgene plasmid # 105250 ; http://n2t.net/addgene:105250 ; RRID:Addgene_105250)
