>Addgene plasmid #105250 | pBS-AC3CtermGenomic-mCherry | depositor partial sequence | sequence record 199449 | insert
TGTGGGCATTAGGTCAGTGTTGGCAGTGCCACAGGGCCAAGGAAACATGGACTGAGGCCTCTAAGGCTTT
GATTCACTCAAAACATTTAAGATTCAGGTTTGGGTGGAAACGGCCTCCGTTCGGTAGAGTTAACAACTAA
ACTGTCTTGAACCTGTATCAGTGCCATGAAATGGTAGTCTGCTGCTTAAGTGACTGCCTGTGGGTCTCCC
TTATGTGGGGCTGTATCTACATACTGCTACTGAGCTTCTACCCCACCATCTTGGCTTCCTCTTCTCTAAC
TTTGTCTCTGTTCTCCATGTACAGGTGGTAGAAGAGACGCAGGTCATCCTTCGAGAGTACGGCTTCCGCT
TTGTGAGGCGAGGTCCCATCTTTGTGAAAGGCAAAGGGGAGCTTCTGACCTTTTTCTTGAAGGGGCGGGA
CAGGCCAGCTGCCTTCCCCAATGGCTCCTCTGTTACACTGCCCCACCAAGTGGTGGACAACCCGGATCCA
CCGGTCGCCACCCTCGAGGTGAGCAAGGGCGAGGAGGATAACATGGCCATCATCAAGGAGTTCATGCGCT
TCAAGGTGCACATGGAGGGCTCCGTGAACGGCCACGAGTTCGAGATCGAGGGCGAGGGCGAGGGCCGCCC
CTACGAGGGCACCCAGACCGCCAAGCTGAAGGTGACCAAGGGTGGCCCCCTGCCCTTCGCCTGGGACATC
CTGTCCCCTCAGTTCATGTACGGCTCCAAGGCCTACGTGAAGCACCCCGCCGACATCCCCGACTACTTGA
AGCTGTCCTTCCCCGAGGGCTTCAAGTGGGAGCGCGTGATGAACTTCGAGGACGGCGGCGTGGTGACCGT
GACCCAGGACTCCTCCCTGCAGGACGGCGAGTTCATCTACAAGGTGAAGCTGCGCGGCACCAACTTCCCC
TCCGACGGCCCCGTAATGCAGAAGAAGACCATGGGCTGGGAGGCCTCCTCCGAGCGGATGTACCCCGAGG
ACGGCGCCCTGAAGGGCGAGATCAAGCAGAGGCTGAAGCTGAAGGACGGCGGCCACTACGACGCTGAGGT
CAAGACCACCTACAAGGCCAAGAAGCCCGTGCAGCTGCCCGGCGCCTACAACGTCAACATCAAGTTGGAC
ATCACCTCCCACAACGAGGACTACACCATCGTGGAACAGTACGAACGCGCCGAGGGCCGCCACTCCACCG
GCGGCATGGACGAGCTGTACAAGTAGTCTAGAGACCTCTGGCTCCACAGTGGTCCACATAGGAAGGGGGA
TTTTTTTGGAAGCAGTGAAAAGCTTTGGGAAAGGACAAATGACCAAGTCCTGGTGTTCCCAATTATTGAA
GCGCACATTCCATAGACTTTAGGTTTCAGATTTCCTCCAGCCTTCCTGTGTGGATGTGAGCTCTGAGGGT
GGCTATTCCTACTCCTCAGTGAGCCTGTAGCTTCCCCAAAGCAGGAGTCTTAGGCATAGTACTGGAGCAG
CCTTTCCAGAGCCTTTGTTCCAGCTCAGCCCTTCACCCCTAGAGAGGCCATGGCCACTGTGAGCAGGATG
CCAGCCGAGGCGGAACGAAGCTGCCTGTGCTGGGGGCGGGGAGCTCCGGTTGGGCTCAGGGCTGAGGAGG
CTCTGCACCCGGCTGCTCCTTCCTGTCTGGTTA
